>Addgene plasmid #98895 | pLCN DSB Repair Reporter (DRR) | addgene full sequence | sequence record 199205 | Addgene NGS Result
TAATGTGAGTTAGCTCACTCATTAGGCACCCCAGGCTTTACACTTTATGCTTCCGGCTCGTATGTTGTGT
GGAATTGTGAGCGGATAACAATTTCACACAGGAAACAGCTATGACCATGATTACGCCAAGCGCGCAATTA
ACCCTCACTAAAGGGAACAAAAGCTGGAGCTGCAAGCTTAATGTAGTCTTATGCAATACTCTTGTAGTCT
TGCAACATGGTAACGATGAGTTAGCAACATGCCTTACAAGGAGAGAAAAAGCACCGTGCATGCCGATTGG
TGGAAGTAAGGTGGTACGATCGTGCCTTATTAGGAAGGCAACAGACGGGTCTGACATGGATTGGACGAAC
CACTGAATTGCCGCATTGCAGAGATATTGTATTTAAGTGCCTAGCTCGATACATAAACGGGTCTCTCTGG
TTAGACCAGATCTGAGCCTGGGAGCTCTCTGGCTAACTAGGGAACCCACTGCTTAAGCCTCAATAAAGCT
TGCCTTGAGTGCTTCAAGTAGTGTGTGCCCGTCTGTTGTGTGACTCTGGTAACTAGAGATCCCTCAGACC
CTTTTAGTCAGTGTGGAAAATCTCTAGCAGTGGCGCCCGAACAGGGACTTGAAAGCGAAAGGGAAACCAG
AGGAGCTCTCTCGACGCAGGACTCGGCTTGCTGAAGCGCGCACGGCAAGAGGCGAGGGGCGGCGACTGGT
GAGTACGCCAAAAATTTTGACTAGCGGAGGCTAGAAGGAGAGAGATGGGTGCGAGAGCGTCAGTATTAAG
CGGGGGAGAATTAGATCGCGATGGGAAAAAATTCGGTTAAGGCCAGGGGGAAAGAAAAAATATAAATTAA
AACATATAGTATGGGCAAGCAGGGAGCTAGAACGATTCGCAGTTAATCCTGGCCTGTTAGAAACATCAGA
AGGCTGTAGACAAATACTGGGACAGCTACAACCATCCCTTCAGACAGGATCAGAAGAACTTAGATCATTA
TATAATACAGTAGCAACCCTCTATTGTGTGCATCAAAGGATAGAGATAAAAGACACCAAGGAAGCTTTAG
ACAAGATAGAGGAAGAGCAAAACAAAAGTAAGACCACCGCACAGCAAGCGGCCGCTGATCTTCAGACCTG
GAGGAGGAGATATGAGGGACAATTGGAGAAGTGAATTATATAAATATAAAGTAGTAAAAATTGAACCATT
AGGAGTAGCACCCACCAAGGCAAAGAGAAGAGTGGTGCAGAGAGAAAAAAGAGCAGTGGGAATAGGAGCT
TTGTTCCTTGGGTTCTTGGGAGCAGCAGGAAGCACTATGGGCGCAGCGTCAATGACGCTGACGGTACAGG
CCAGACAATTATTGTCTGGTATAGTGCAGCAGCAGAACAATTTGCTGAGGGCTATTGAGGCGCAACAGCA
TCTGTTGCAACTCACAGTCTGGGGCATCAAGCAGCTCCAGGCAAGAATCCTGGCTGTGGAAAGATACCTA
AAGGATCAACAGCTCCTGGGGATTTGGGGTTGCTCTGGAAAACTCATTTGCACCACTGCTGTGCCTTGGA
ATGCTAGTTGGAGTAATAAATCTCTGGAACAGATTTGGAATCACACGACCTGGATGGAGTGGGACAGAGA
AATTAACAATTACACAAGCTTAATACACTCCTTAATTGAAGAATCGCAAAACCAGCAAGAAAAGAATGAA
CAAGAATTATTGGAATTAGATAAATGGGCAAGTTTGTGGAATTGGTTTAACATAACAAATTGGCTGTGGT
ATATAAAATTATTCATAATGATAGTAGGAGGCTTGGTAGGTTTAAGAATAGTTTTTGCTGTACTTTCTAT
AGTGAATAGAGTTAGGCAGGGATATTCACCATTATCGTTTCAGACCCACCTCCCAACCCCGAGGGGACCC
GACAGGCCCGAAGGAATAGAAGAAGAAGGTGGAGAGAGAGACAGAGACAGATCCATTCGATTAGTGAACG
GATCTCGACGGTATCGGTTAACTTTTAAAAGAAAAGGGGGGATTGGGGGGTACAGTGCAGGGGAAAGAAT
AGTAGACATAATAGCAACAGACATACAAACTAAAGAATTACAAAAACAAATTACAAAATTCAAAATTTTA
TCGATAAGCTTGGGAGTTCCGCGTTACATAACTTACGGTAAATGGCCCGCCTGGCTGACCGCCCAACGAC
CCCCGCCCATTGACGTCAATAATGACGTATGTTCCCATAGTAACGCCAATAGGGACTTTCCATTGACGTC
AATGGGTGGAGTATTTACGGTAAACTGCCCACTTGGCAGTACATCAAGTGTATCATATGCCAAGTACGCC
CCCTATTGACGTCAATGACGGTAAATGGCCCGCCTGGCATTATGCCCAGTACATGACCTTATGGGACTTT
CCTACTTGGCAGTACATCTACGTATTAGTCATCGCTATTACCATGGTGATGCGGTTTTGGCAGTACATCA
ATGGGCGTGGATAGCGGTTTGACTCACGGGGATTTCCAAGTCTCCACCCCATTGACGTCAATGGGAGTTT
GTTTTGGCACCAAAATCAACGGGACTTTCCAAAATGTCGTAACAACTCCGCCCCATTGACGCAAATGGGC
GGTAGGCGTGTACGGTGGGAGGTCTATATAAGCAGAGCTCGTTTAGTGAACCGTCAGATCGCCTGGAGAC
GCCATCCACGCTGTTTTGACCTCCACATGGGATCGGCCATTGAACAAGATGGATTGCACGCAGGTTCTCC
GGCCGCTTGGGTGGAGAGGCTATTCGGCTATGACTGGGCACAACAGACAATCGGCTGCTCTGATGCCGCC
GTGTTCCGGCTGTCAGCGCAGGGGCGCCCGGTTCTTTTTGTCAAGACCGACCTGTCCGGTGCCCTGAATG
AACTGCAGGACGAGGCAGCGCGGCTATCGTGGCTGGCCACGACGGGCGTTCCTTGCGCAGCTGTGCTCGA
CGTTGTCACTGAAGCGGGAAGGGACTGGCTGCTATTGGGCGAAGTGCCGGGGCAGGATCTCCTGTCATCT
CACCTTGCTCCTGCCGAGAAAGTATCCATCATGGCTGATGCAATGCGGCGGCTGCATACGCTTGATCCGG
CTACCTGCCCATTCGACCACCAAGCGAAACATCGCATCGAGCGAGCACGTACTCGGATGGAAGCCGGTCT
TGTCGATCAGGATGATCTGGACGAAGAGCATCAGGGGCTCGCGCCAGCCGAACTGTTCGCCAGGCTCAAG
GCGCGCATGCCCGACGGCGAGGATCTCGTCGTGACCCATGGCGATGCCTGCTTGCCGAATATCATGGTGG
AAAATGGCCGCTTTTCTGGATTCATCGACTGTGGCCGGCTGGGTGTGGCGGACCGCTATCAGGACATAGC
GTTGGCTACCCGTGATATTGCTGAAGAGCTTGGCGGCGAATGGGCTGACCGCTTCCTCGTGCTTTACGGT
ATCGCCGCTCCCGATTCGCAGCGCATCGCCTTCTATCGCCTTCTTGACGAGTTCTTCGAGGGCAGAGGAA
GTCTTCTAACATGCGGTGACGTGGAGGAGAATCCGGGCCCCATTAGGGATAACAGGGTAATGGCGGCGGC
GGATCCGGTATGATACCCATACGATGTTCCTGACTATGCGATTACCCTGTTATCCCTACATGGTGAGCAA
GGGCGAAGAACTCTTTACAGGCGTCGTTCCCATCTTGGTTGAGCTTGACGGGGACGTCAACGGCCATAAA
TTCAGCGTTTCCGGGGAGGGAGAGGGCGATGCAACATACGGGAAGCTGACTTTGAAGTTTATCTGTACGA
CTGGAAAACTGCCGGTGCCTTGGCCGACGCTGGTGACTACTCTGACATATGGTGTGCAGTGTTTTTCCAG
ATATCCTGATCATATGAAGCAGCATGATTTCTTCAAGAGCGCGATGCCAGAGGGCTACGTGCAGGAAAGA
ACGATCTTCTTCAAAGACGATGGTAATTACAAAACTCGGGCAGAGGTCAAATTCGAGGGAGATACGCTGG
TAAACCGGATCGAGCTGAAGGGCATCGATTTTAAGGAAGATGGTAACATCCTGGGACACAAACTGGAGTA
TAATTATAACTCCCATAATGTCTATATTATGGCTGACAAGCAGAAGAACGGGATCAAGGTGAACTTTAAG
ATCCGGCACAATATCGAAGATGGCTCCGTTCAGCTGGCCGATCATTATCAACAAAACACACCTATTGGAG
ATGGGCCAGTCCTGTTGCCAGATAATCACTATCTGTCCACACAGTCCGCCTTGTCCAAAGACCCGAACGA
GAAGAGAGACCACATGGTGCTGCTGGAGTTTGTTACGGCGGCCGGGATCACGTTGGGCATGGATGAGCTT
TACAAGTGAAGCGGCCGCGACTCATAATCAGCCATACCACATTTGTAGAGGTTTTACTTGCTTTAAAAAA
CCTCCCACACCTCCCCCTGAACCTGAAACATAAAATGAATGCAATTGAATCAACCTCTGGATTACAAAAT
TTGTGAAAGATTGACTGGTATTCTTAACTATGTTGCTCCTTTTACGCTATGTGGATACGCTGCTTTAATG
CCTTTGTATCATGCTATTGCTTCCCGTATGGCTTTCATTTTCTCCTCCTTGTATAAATCCTGGTTGCTGT
CTCTTTATGAGGAGTTGTGGCCCGTTGTCAGGCAACGTGGCGTGGTGTGCACTGTGTTTGCTGACGCAAC
CCCCACTGGTTGGGGCATTGCCACCACCTGTCAGCTCCTTTCCGGGACTTTCGCTTTCCCCCTCCCTATT
GCCACGGCGGAACTCATCGCCGCCTGCCTTGCCCGCTGCTGGACAGGGGCTCGGCTGTTGGGCACTGACA
ATTCCGTGGTGTTGTCGGGGAAGCTGACGTCCTTTCCATGGCTGCTCGCCTGTGTTGCCACCTGGATTCT
GCGCGGGACGTCCTTCTGCTACGTCCCTTCGGCCCTCAATCCAGCGGACCTTCCTTCCCGCGGCCTGCTG
CCGGCTCTGCGGCCTCTTCCGCGTCTTCGCCTTCGCCCTCAGACGAGTCGGATCTCCCTTTGGGCCGCCT
CCCCGCTTGTTGTTAGGCGTCGACAGTACTAAGCTTTCTTTAAGACCAATGACTTACAAGGCAGCTGTAG
ATCTTAGCCACTTTTTAAAAGAAAAGGGGGGACTGGAAGGGCTAGCTCACTCCCAACGAAGACAAGATCT
GCTTTTTGCTTGTACTGGGTCTCTCTGGTTAGACCAGATCTGAGCCTGGGAGCTCTCTGGCTAACTAGGG
AACCCACTGCTTAAGCCTCAATAAAGCTTGCCTTGAGTGCTTCAAGTAGTGTGTGCCCGTCTGTTGTGTG
ACTCTGGTAACTAGAGATCCCTCAGACCCTTTTAGTCAGTGTGGAAAATCTCTAGCAGTAGTAGTTCATG
TCATCTTATTATTCAGTATTTATAACTTGCAAAGAAATGAATATCAGAGAGTGAGAGGAACTTGTTTATT
GCAGCTTATAATGGTTACAAATAAAGCAATAGCATCACAAATTTCACAAATAAAGCATTTTTTTCACTGC
ATTCTAGTTGTGGTTTGTCCAAACTCATCAATGTATCTTATCATGTCTGGCTCTAGCTATCCCGCCCCTA
ACTCCGCCCATCCCGCCCCTAACTCCGCCCAGTTCCGCCCATTCTCCGCCCCATGGCTGACTAATTTTTT
TTATTTATGCAGAGGCCGAGGCCGCCTCGGCCTCTGAGCTATTCCAGAAGTAGTGAGGAGGCTTTTTTGG
AGGCCTAGGGACGTACCCAATTCGCCCTATAGTGAGTCGTATTACGCGCGCTCACTGGCCGTCGTTTTAC
AACGTCGTGACTGGGAAAACCCTGGCGTTACCCAACTTAATCGCCTTGCAGCACATCCCCCTTTCGCCAG
CTGGCGTAATAGCGAAGAGGCCCGCACCGATCGCCCTTCCCAACAGTTGCGCAGCCTGAATGGCGAATGG
G
[124 nt withheld, positions 5952-6075]
C
[91 nt withheld, positions 6077-6167]
A
[49 nt withheld, positions 6169-6217]
CCTTTGACGTTGGAGTCCACGTTCTTT
[37 nt withheld, positions 6245-6281]
ACCCTATCTCGGTCTATTCTTTTGATTTATAAGGGATTTTGCCGATTTCGGCCTATTGGTTAAAAAATGA
GCTGATTTAACAAAAATTTAACGCGAATTTTAACAAAATATTAACGCTTACAATTTAGGTGGCACTTTTC
GGGGAAATGTGCGCGGAACCCCTATTTGTTTATTTTTCTAAATACATTCAAATATGTATCCGCTCATGAG
ACAATAACCCTGATAAATGCTTCAATAATATTGAAAAAGGAAGAGTATGAGTATTCAACATTTCCGTGTC
GCCCTTATTCCCTTTTTTGCGGCATTTTGCCTTCCTGTTTTTGCTCACCCAGAAACGCTGGTGAAAGTAA
AAGATGCTGAAGATCAGTTGGGTGCACGAGTGGGTTACATCGAACTGGATCTCAACAGCGGTAAGATCCT
TGAGAGTTTTCGCCCCGAAGAACGTTTTCCAATGATGAGCACTTTTAAAGTTCTGCTATGTGGCGCGGTA
TTATCCCGTATTGACGCCGGGCAAGAGCAACTCGGTCGCCGCATACACTATTCTCAGAATGACTTGGTTG
AGTACTCACCAGTCACAGAAAAGCATCTTACGGATGGCATGACAGTAAGAGAATTATGCAGTGCTGCCAT
AACCATGAGTGATAACACTGCGGCCAACTTACTTCTGACAACGATCGGAGGACCGAAGGAGCTAACCGCT
TTTTTGCACAACATGGGGGATCATGTAACTCGCCTTGATCGTTGGGAACCGGAGCTGAATGAAGCCATAC
CAAACGACGAGCGTGACACCACGATGCCTGTAGCAATGGCAACAACGTTGCGCAAACTATTAACTGGCGA
ACTACTTACTCTAGCTTCCCGGCAACAATTAATAGACTGGATGGAGGCGGATAAAGTTGCAGGACCACTT
CTGCGCTCGGCCCTTCCGGCTGGCTGGTTTATTGCTGATAAATCTGGAGCCGGTGAGCGTGGGTCTCGCG
GTATCATTGCAGCACTGGGGCCAGATGGTAAGCCCTCCCGTATCGTAGTTATCTACACGACGGGGAGTCA
GGCAACTATGGATGAACGAAATAGACAGATCGCTGAGATAGGTGCCTCACTGATTAAGCATTGGTAACTG
TCAGACCAAGTTTACTCATATATACTTTAGATTGATTTAAAACTTCATTTTTAATTTAAAAGGATCTAGG
TGAAGATCCTTTTTGATAATCTCATGACCAAAATCCCTTAACGTGAGTTTTCGTTCCACTGAGCGTCAGA
CCCCGTAGAAAAGATCAAAGGATCTTCTTGAGATCCTTTTTTTCTGCGCGTAATCTGCTGCTTGCAAACA
AAAAAACCACCGCTACCAGCGGTGGTTTGTTTGCCGGATCAAGAGCTACCAACTCTTTTTCCGAAGGTAA
CTGGCTTCAGCAGAGCGCAGATACCAAATACTGTTCTTCTAGTGTAGCCGTAGTTAGGCCACCACTTCAA
GAACTCTGTAGCACCGCCTACATACCTCGCTCTGCTAATCCTGTTACCAGTGGCTGCTGCCAGTGGCGAT
AAGTCGTGTCTTACCGGGTTGGACTCAAGACGATAGTTACCGGATAAGGCGCAGCGGTCGGGCTGAACGG
GGGGTTCGTGCACACAGCCCAGCTTGGAGCGAACGACCTACACCGAACTGAGATACCTACAGCGTGAGCT
ATGAGAAAGCGCCACGCTTCCCGAAGGGAGAAAGGCGGACAGGTATCCGGTAAGCGGCAGGGTCGGAACA
GGAGAGCGCACGAGGGAGCTTCCAGGGGGAAACGCCTGGTATCTTTATAGTCCTGTCGGGTTTCGCCACC
TCTGACTTGAGCGTCGATTTTTGTGATGCTCGTCAGGGGGGCGGAGCCTATGGAAAAACGCCAGCAACGC
GGCCTTTTTACGGTTCCTGGCCTTTTGCTGGCCTTTTGCTCACATGTTCTTTCCTGCGTTATCCCCTGAT
TCTGTGGATAACCGTATTACCGCCTTTGAGTGAGCTGATACCGCTCGCCGCAGCCGAACGACCGAGCGCA
GCGAGTCAGTGAGCGAGGAAGCGGAAGAGCGCCCAATACGCAAACCGCCTCTCCCCGCGCGTTGGCCGAT
TCATTAATGCAGCTGGCACGACAGGTTTCCCGACTGGAAAGCGGGCAGTGAGCGCAACGCAAT
Features (pLannotate 1.2.2; 29 found; start..end, strand, type, name):
      1..22      +  protein_bind   CAP binding site: CAP binding activates transcription in the presence of cAMP. E. coli catabolite activator protein
     37..67      +  promoter       lac promoter: promoter for the E. coli lac operon
     75..91      +  protein_bind   lac operator: The lac repressor binds to the lac operator to inhibit transcription in E. coli. This inhibition can be relieved by adding lactose or isopropyl-β-D-thiogalactopyranoside (IPTG). lac repressor encoded by lacI
    136..154     +  promoter       T3 promoter: promoter for bacteriophage T3 RNA polymerase
    182..408     +  promoter       RSV promoter: Rous sarcoma virus enhancer/promoter
    409..589     +  LTR            5' LTR (truncated): truncated 5' long terminal repeat (LTR) from HIV-1
    636..761     +  misc_feature   HIV-1 Ψ: packaging signal of human immunodeficiency virus type 1
    745..1108    +  CDS            HIV-1 gag (fragment): gag protein from human immunodeficiency virus 1; gag
   1254..1487    +  misc_feature   RRE: The Rev response element (RRE) of HIV-1 allows for Rev-dependent mRNA export from the nucleus to the cytoplasm.
   1864..1964    +  CDS            Rev (fragment): human immunodeficiency virus 1 (HIV-1) Rev protein; rev; enhances nuclear export of unspliced and incompletely spliced viral mRNAs
   1983..2099    +  misc_feature   cPPT/CTS: central polypurine tract and central termination sequence of HIV-1
   2122..2425    +  enhancer       CMV enhancer: human cytomegalovirus immediate early enhancer
   2426..2629    +  promoter       CMV promoter: human cytomegalovirus (CMV) immediate early promoter
   2687..3487    +  CDS            NeoR/KanR: aminoglycoside phosphotransferase from Tn5; aph(3')-II (or nptII); confers resistance to neomycin, kanamycin, and G418 (Geneticin®)
   3584..3610    +  CDS            3xHA (fragment): three tandem HA epitope tags
   3630..4346    +  CDS            EGFP: EGFP is a basic (constitutively fluorescent) green fluorescent protein published in 1996, derived from Aequorea victoria. It is reported to be a rapidly-maturing weak dimer with moderate acid sensitivity.
   4362..4443    +  CDS            large T antigen (fragment): large T antigen from SV40 (simian virus 40)
   4458..5046    +  misc_feature   WPRE: woodchuck hepatitis virus posttranscriptional regulatory element
   5080..5211    +  CDS            nef (fragment): NEF_HV1LA - Experimental evidence at protein level: Swiss-Prot protein existence level 1. Extracellular Nef protein targets CD4(+) T-lymphocytes for apoptosis by interacting with CXCR4 surface receptors. From Human immunodeficiency virus type 1 group M subtype B (isolate Lai) (HIV-1).
   5197..5377    +  LTR            5' LTR (truncated): truncated 5' long terminal repeat (LTR) from HIV-1
   5449..5570    +  polyA_signal   SV40 poly(A) signal: SV40 polyadenylation signal
   5610..5745    +  rep_origin     SV40 ori: SV40 origin of replication
   5766..5784    -  promoter       T7 promoter: promoter for bacteriophage T7 RNA polymerase
   5792..5947    +  CDS            lacZα (fragment): LacZα fragment of β-galactosidase; lacZ fragment
   5952..6380    +  rep_origin     f1 ori (sequence partly withheld): f1 bacteriophage origin of replication; arrow indicates direction of (+) strand synthesis
   6433..6537    +  promoter       AmpR promoter: bla
   6538..7398    +  CDS            AmpR: β-lactamase; bla; confers resistance to ampicillin, carbenicillin, and related antibiotics
   7569..8157    +  rep_origin     ori: high-copy-number ColE1/pMB1/pBR322/pUC origin of replication
   8340..8432    +  CDS            lacI (fragment): lac repressor; lacI; The lac repressor binds to the lac operator to inhibit transcription in E. coli. This inhibition can be relieved by adding lactose or isopropyl-β-D-thiogalactopyranoside (IPTG).
