[The description below was written by a language model from this plasmid's Addgene catalogue record and pLannotate feature annotations shown in this document.]
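Description:
pLCN DSB Repair Reporter (DRR) is a third-generation-style lentiviral transfer plasmid built on the pLenti CMV Neo backbone. It is used to integrate a fluorescent reporter of DNA double-strand break repair into mammalian cells. In bacteria it is maintained through a high-copy pUC-type origin and ampicillin resistance, and an f1 origin is also present. The viral portion has an RSV promoter driving a truncated HIV-1 5' LTR, followed by the Ψ packaging signal with a gag fragment, the Rev response element and the cPPT/CTS. Downstream of the cargo lie a WPRE, a truncated 3' LTR, an SV40 polyadenylation signal and an SV40 origin. The catalogue lists the total size as 8,360 bp, while the sequenced record is 8,444 nt.

The payload is a single CMV enhancer/promoter-driven synthetic cassette described as Neomycin-T2A-ISce1-ISce1-eGFP. The neomycin phosphotransferase gene comes first and allows G418 selection of transduced cells. According to the catalogue entry, it is followed by a T2A peptide and two inverted I-SceI recognition sites placed ahead of EGFP. The T2A and I-SceI sites are not annotated in the feature table. They presumably lie in the gap between NeoR and EGFP, where a short HA-tag-like fragment is detected. A small SV40 large T antigen fragment follows EGFP, possibly a nuclear localisation signal, although the record does not say so.

The stated purpose is that GFP is expressed only after both I-SceI sites are cut and the break is rejoined by non-homologous end joining (NHEJ). The fraction of green cells after I-SceI expression therefore reports NHEJ activity. The record does not detail how the intact intervening segment blocks EGFP expression. The associated study concerns repair pathway choice in S and G2 phases.
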