Addgene plasmid #98895: pLCN DSB Repair Reporter (DRR)
Purpose: DSB Repair Reporter (DRR). Expresses GFP after cut of two inverted ISce1 sites and repair by NHEJ.
Depositing lab: Jan Karlseder. Depositing organization: Salk Institute for Biological Studies. Publication: Regulation of DNA repair pathway choice in S and G2 phases by the NHEJ inhibitor CYREN. Arnoult N, Correia A, Ma J, Merlo A, Garcia-Gomez S, Maric M, Tognetti M, Benner CW, Boulton SJ, Saghatelian A, Karlseder J. Nature. 2017 Sep 20;549(7673):548-552. doi: 10.1038/nature24023. PubMed 28959974.
Backbone
  Vector backbone: pLenti CMV Neo
  Backbone manufacturer: Eric Campeau
  Backbone size w/o insert (bp): 6700
  Total vector size (bp): 8360
  Vector type: Lentiviral
  Selectable markers: Neomycin (select with G418)
Growth in bacteria
  Bacterial resistance: Ampicillin, 100 μg/mL
  Growth temperature: 37°C
  Growth strain: NEB Stable
  Copy number: High Copy
Gene/Insert
  Gene/Insert name: Neomycin-T2A-ISce1-ISce1-eGFP
  Species: Synthetic
  Insert size (bp): 1660
  Promoter: CMV
  Cloning method: Unknown
  Sequencing primers: 5′ CGC AAA TGG GCG GTA GGC GTG
Terms and licenses: Academic/Nonprofit Terms; Industry Terms: Not Available to Industry
How to cite: pLCN DSB Repair Reporter (DRR) was a gift from Jan Karlseder (Addgene plasmid # 98895 ; http://n2t.net/addgene:98895 ; RRID:Addgene_98895)
